Addgene plasmid #201488: NbV5-TEV219S153N
Purpose: TANGO detection of V5-tagged protein
Depositing lab: Patrick Giguère. Depositing organization: University of Ottawa. Publication: Development of a V5-tag-directed nanobody and its implementation as an intracellular biosensor of GPCR signalling. Zeghal M, Matte K, Venes A, Patel S, Laroche G, Sarvan S, Joshi M, Rain JC, Couture JF, Giguere PM. J Biol Chem. 2023 Jul 28:105107. doi: 10.1016/j.jbc.2023.105107. PubMed 37517699.
Backbone
  Vector backbone: pcDNA6/myc-His A
  Backbone manufacturer: Invitrogen
  Backbone size w/o insert (bp): 5126
  Vector type: Mammalian Expression
  Selectable markers: Blasticidin
Growth in bacteria
  Bacterial resistance: Ampicillin, 100 μg/mL
  Growth temperature: 37°C
  Growth strain: DH5alpha
  Copy number: High Copy
Gene/Insert
  Gene/Insert name: NbV5-TEV219S153N
  Species: Synthetic
  Insert size (bp): 1116
  Mutation: S153N in TEV219
  Promoter: CMV
  Tag / fusion protein: TEV219 S153N (C terminal on insert)
  Cloning method: Restriction Enzyme; 5′ cloning site HindIII (not destroyed); 3′ cloning site XbaI (not destroyed)
  Sequencing primers: 5′ CMV-F; 3′ Bgh-R
Resource information
  A portion of this plasmid was derived from a plasmid made by: Synthetic
Terms and licenses: Academic/Nonprofit Terms; Industry Terms: Not Available to Industry
How to cite: NbV5-TEV219S153N was a gift from Patrick Giguère (Addgene plasmid # 201488 ; http://n2t.net/addgene:201488 ; RRID:Addgene_201488)
