[The description below was written by a language model from this plasmid's Addgene catalogue record and pLannotate feature annotations shown in this document.]
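Description:
NbV5-TEV219S153N is a mammalian expression plasmid built on the pcDNA6/myc-His A backbone that encodes a synthetic fusion of a V5-epitope-directed nanobody (NbV5) to a truncated tobacco etch virus protease (TEV219) carrying an S153N substitution. The roughly 1.1 kb insert was cloned between HindIII and XbaI sites, placing it downstream of the human CMV immediate-early enhancer and promoter and upstream of the bovine growth hormone polyadenylation signal. In the feature table, the nanobody appears as an immunoglobulin heavy-chain variable-domain match, an automated homology hit rather than a statement of its origin, and it is followed after a short gap by the TEV NIa protease fragment at the C terminus. The table does not annotate the backbone's myc or His tags, and the record does not say whether they are fused to the insert.

The plasmid is propagated in E. coli at high copy through a ColE1/pUC-type origin with ampicillin selection (β-lactamase), and it also carries an f1 origin. For selection in mammalian cells, an SV40 early promoter followed by the bacterial EM7 promoter drives blasticidin S deaminase, terminated by an SV40 polyadenylation signal. The short bleomycin-resistance, lacI and lac promoter/operator matches look like backbone remnants rather than functional cassettes.

The stated purpose is TANGO detection of V5-tagged proteins. In TANGO-type assays, a protease is recruited to a partner protein that carries a TEV cleavage site linked to a transcription factor, so cleavage releases the factor to activate a reporter. Here the nanobody would bring the protease to any intracellular V5-tagged protein, in keeping with the associated work on an intracellular biosensor of GPCR signalling. The record does not explain the effect of the S153N mutation.
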