Features (pLannotate 1.2.2; 22 found; start..end, strand, type, name):
     92..139     +  promoter       EM7 promoter: synthetic bacterial promoter&nbsp
    158..556     +  CDS            BSD: blasticidin S deaminase; Aspergillus terreus BSD; confers resistance to blasticidin
    557..584     +  CDS            BleoR (fragment): antibiotic-binding protein; Sh ble from Streptoalloteichus hindustanus; confers resistance to bleomycin, phleomycin, and Zeocin™
    594..719     +  CDS            ble (fragment): BLE_KLEPN - Experimental evidence at protein level: Swiss-Prot protein existence level 1. Binding protein with a strong affinity to the bleomycin family of antibiotics. Binds to CL990; an antimitotic-antibiotic compound. From Klebsiella pneumoniae.
    714..835     +  polyA_signal   SV40 poly(A) signal: SV40 polyadenylation signal
    908..924     -  protein_bind   lac operator: The lac repressor binds to the lac operator to inhibit transcription in E. coli. This inhibition can be relieved by adding lactose or isopropyl-β-D-thiogalactopyranoside (IPTG). lac repressor encoded by lacI
    932..962     -  promoter       lac promoter: promoter for the E. coli lac operon
    977..998     -  protein_bind   CAP binding site: CAP binding activates transcription in the presence of cAMP. E. coli catabolite activator protein
   1011..1103    -  CDS            lacI (fragment): lac repressor; lacI; The lac repressor binds to the lac operator to inhibit transcription in E. coli. This inhibition can be relieved by adding lactose or isopropyl-β-D-thiogalactopyranoside (IPTG).
   1286..1874    -  rep_origin     ori: high-copy-number ColE1/pMB1/pBR322/pUC origin of replication
   2045..2905    -  CDS            AmpR: β-lactamase; bla; confers resistance to ampicillin, carbenicillin, and related antibiotics
   2906..3010    -  promoter       AmpR promoter: bla
   3069..3121    -  misc_feature   bom (fragment): basis of mobility region from pBR322
   3276..3655    +  enhancer       CMV enhancer: human cytomegalovirus immediate early enhancer
   3656..3859    +  promoter       CMV promoter: human cytomegalovirus (CMV) immediate early promoter
   3882..3918    +  misc_feature   MCS (fragment): multiple cloning site
   3931..4293    +  CDS            HV01_CANLF: Experimental evidence at protein level: Swiss-Prot protein existence level 1. From Canis lupus familiaris (Dog) (Canis familiaris).
   4375..5058    +  CDS            POLG_TEV (fragment): Experimental evidence at protein level: Swiss-Prot protein existence level 1. [Nuclear inclusion protein A]: has RNA-binding and proteolytic activities. From Tobacco etch virus (TEV).
   5147..5371    +  polyA_signal   bGH poly(A) signal: bovine growth hormone polyadenylation signal
   5375..5396    +  promoter       SV40 promoter (fragment): SV40 enhancer and early promoter
   5417..5845    +  rep_origin     f1 ori (sequence partly withheld): f1 bacteriophage origin of replication; arrow indicates direction of (+) strand synthesis
   5859..44      +  promoter       SV40 promoter (across the origin): SV40 enhancer and early promoter
>Addgene plasmid #201488 | NbV5-TEV219S153N | addgene full sequence | sequence record 395419 | Addgene NGS Result
AGAAGTAGTGAGGAGGCTTTTTTGGAGGCCTAGGCTTTTGCAAAAAGCTCCCGGGAGCTTGTATATCCAT
TTTCGGATCTGATCAGCACGTGTTGACAATTAATCATCGGCATAGTATATCGGCATAGTATAATACGACA
AGGTGAGGAACTAAACCATGGCCAAGCCTTTGTCTCAAGAAGAATCCACCCTCATTGAAAGAGCAACGGC
TACAATCAACAGCATCCCCATCTCTGAAGACTACAGCGTCGCCAGCGCAGCTCTCTCTAGCGACGGCCGC
ATCTTCACTGGTGTCAATGTATATCATTTTACTGGGGGACCTTGTGCAGAACTCGTGGTGCTGGGCACTG
CTGCTGCTGCGGCAGCTGGCAACCTGACTTGTATCGTCGCGATCGGAAATGAGAACAGGGGCATCTTGAG
CCCCTGCGGACGGTGCCGACAGGTGCTTCTCGATCTGCATCCTGGGATCAAAGCCATAGTGAAGGACAGT
GATGGACAGCCGACGGCAGTTGGGATTCGTGAATTGCTGCCCTCTGGTTATGTGTGGGAGGGCTAAGCAC
TTCGTGGCCGAGGAGCAGGACTGACACGTGCTACGAGATTTCGATTCCACCGCCGCCTTCTATGAAAGGT
TGGGCTTCGGAATCGTTTTCCGGGACGCCGGCTGGATGATCCTCCAGCGCGGGGATCTCATGCTGGAGTT
CTTCGCCCACCCCAACTTGTTTATTGCAGCTTATAATGGTTACAAATAAAGCAATAGCATCACAAATTTC
ACAAATAAAGCATTTTTTTCACTGCATTCTAGTTGTGGTTTGTCCAAACTCATCAATGTATCTTATCATG
TCTGTATACCGTCGACCTCTAGCTAGAGCTTGGCGTAATCATGGTCATAGCTGTTTCCTGTGTGAAATTG
TTATCCGCTCACAATTCCACACAACATACGAGCCGGAAGCATAAAGTGTAAAGCCTGGGGTGCCTAATGA
GTGAGCTAACTCACATTAATTGCGTTGCGCTCACTGCCCGCTTTCCAGTCGGGAAACCTGTCGTGCCAGC
TGCATTAATGAATCGGCCAACGCGCGGGGAGAGGCGGTTTGCGTATTGGGCGCTCTTCCGCTTCCTCGCT
CACTGACTCGCTGCGCTCGGTCGTTCGGCTGCGGCGAGCGGTATCAGCTCACTCAAAGGCGGTAATACGG
TTATCCACAGAATCAGGGGATAACGCAGGAAAGAACATGTGAGCAAAAGGCCAGCAAAAGGCCAGGAACC
GTAAAAAGGCCGCGTTGCTGGCGTTTTTCCATAGGCTCCGCCCCCCTGACGAGCATCACAAAAATCGACG
CTCAAGTCAGAGGTGGCGAAACCCGACAGGACTATAAAGATACCAGGCGTTTCCCCCTGGAAGCTCCCTC
GTGCGCTCTCCTGTTCCGACCCTGCCGCTTACCGGATACCTGTCCGCCTTTCTCCCTTCGGGAAGCGTGG
CGCTTTCTCATAGCTCACGCTGTAGGTATCTCAGTTCGGTGTAGGTCGTTCGCTCCAAGCTGGGCTGTGT
GCACGAACCCCCCGTTCAGCCCGACCGCTGCGCCTTATCCGGTAACTATCGTCTTGAGTCCAACCCGGTA
AGACACGACTTATCGCCACTGGCAGCAGCCACTGGTAACAGGATTAGCAGAGCGAGGTATGTAGGCGGTG
CTACAGAGTTCTTGAAGTGGTGGCCTAACTACGGCTACACTAGAAGAACAGTATTTGGTATCTGCGCTCT
GCTGAAGCCAGTTACCTTCGGAAAAAGAGTTGGTAGCTCTTGATCCGGCAAACAAACCACCGCTGGTAGC
GGTGGTTTTTTTGTTTGCAAGCAGCAGATTACGCGCAGAAAAAAAGGATCTCAAGAAGATCCTTTGATCT
TTTCTACGGGGTCTGACGCTCAGTGGAACGAAAACTCACGTTAAGGGATTTTGGTCATGAGATTATCAAA
AAGGATCTTCACCTAGATCCTTTTAAATTAAAAATGAAGTTTTAAATCAATCTAAAGTATATATGAGTAA
ACTTGGTCTGACAGTTACCAATGCTTAATCAGTGAGGCACCTATCTCAGCGATCTGTCTATTTCGTTCAT
CCATAGTTGCCTGACTCCCCGTCGTGTAGATAACTACGATACGGGAGGGCTTACCATCTGGCCCCAGTGC
TGCAATGATACCGCGAGACCCACGCTCACCGGCTCCAGATTTATCAGCAATAAACCAGCCAGCCGGAAGG
GCCGAGCGCAGAAGTGGTCCTGCAACTTTATCCGCCTCCATCCAGTCTATTAATTGTTGCCGGGAAGCTA
GAGTAAGTAGTTCGCCAGTTAATAGTTTGCGCAACGTTGTTGCCATTGCTACAGGCATCGTGGTGTCACG
CTCGTCGTTTGGTATGGCTTCATTCAGCTCCGGTTCCCAACGATCAAGGCGAGTTACATGATCCCCCATG
TTGTGCAAAAAAGCGGTTAGCTCCTTCGGTCCTCCGATCGTTGTCAGAAGTAAGTTGGCCGCAGTGTTAT
CACTCATGGTTATGGCAGCACTGCATAATTCTCTTACTGTCATGCCATCCGTAAGATGCTTTTCTGTGAC
TGGTGAGTACTCAACCAAGTCATTCTGAGAATAGTGTATGCGGCGACCGAGTTGCTCTTGCCCGGCGTCA
ATACGGGATAATACCGCGCCACATAGCAGAACTTTAAAAGTGCTCATCATTGGAAAACGTTCTTCGGGGC
GAAAACTCTCAAGGATCTTACCGCTGTTGAGATCCAGTTCGATGTAACCCACTCGTGCACCCAACTGATC
TTCAGCATCTTTTACTTTCACCAGCGTTTCTGGGTGAGCAAAAACAGGAAGGCAAAATGCCGCAAAAAAG
GGAATAAGGGCGACACGGAAATGTTGAATACTCATACTCTTCCTTTTTCAATATTATTGAAGCATTTATC
AGGGTTATTGTCTCATGAGCGGATACATATTTGAATGTATTTAGAAAAATAAACAAATAGGGGTTCCGCG
CACATTTCCCCGAAAAGTGCCACCTGACGTCGACGGATCGGGAGATCTCCCGATCCCCTATGGTGCACTC
TCAGTACAATCTGCTCTGATGCCGCATAGTTAAGCCAGTATCTGCTCCCTGCTTGTGTGTTGGAGGTCGC
TGAGTAGTGCGCGAGCAAAATTTAAGCTACAACAAGGCAAGGCTTGACCGACAATTGCATGAAGAATCTG
CTTAGGGTTAGGCGTTTTGCGCTGCTTCGCGATGTACGGGCCAGATATACGCGTTGACATTGATTATTGA
CTAGTTATTAATAGTAATCAATTACGGGGTCATTAGTTCATAGCCCATATATGGAGTTCCGCGTTACATA
ACTTACGGTAAATGGCCCGCCTGGCTGACCGCCCAACGACCCCCGCCCATTGACGTCAATAATGACGTAT
GTTCCCATAGTAACGCCAATAGGGACTTTCCATTGACGTCAATGGGTGGAGTATTTACGGTAAACTGCCC
ACTTGGCAGTACATCAAGTGTATCATATGCCAAGTACGCCCCCTATTGACGTCAATGACGGTAAATGGCC
CGCCTGGCATTATGCCCAGTACATGACCTTATGGGACTTTCCTACTTGGCAGTACATCTACGTATTAGTC
ATCGCTATTACCATGGTGATGCGGTTTTGGCAGTACATCAATGGGCGTGGATAGCGGTTTGACTCACGGG
GATTTCCAAGTCTCCACCCCATTGACGTCAATGGGAGTTTGTTTTGGCACCAAAATCAACGGGACTTTCC
AAAATGTCGTAACAACTCCGCCCCATTGACGCAAATGGGCGGTAGGCGTGTACGGTGGGAGGTCTATATA
AGCAGAGCTGGTTTAGTGAACCGTCAGATCCGCTAGCGCTACCGGACTCAGATCTCGAGCTCAAGCTTGC
CACCATGGCTGAAGTGCAGCTGCAAGCCAGCGGCGGAGGCTTCGTGCAGCCCGGCGGATCTCTGAGACTG
TCTTGTGCCGCTTCTGGCACCACCAGCTTCGGCGATACAATGGGCTGGTTCCGGCAGGCCCCTGGAAAGG
AAAGAGAGTTTGTGTCCGCCATCTCCAGACAGGGCGACAAGCACTACTATGCCGACAGCGTGAAAGGCAG
ATTCACAATCAGCCGGGACAACAGCAAGAACACCGTGTACCTGCAGATGAACTCTCTGAGAGCCGAAGAT
ACCGCCACCTACTACTGCGCCGAGTGGATGAATACCAGACGCGAGTTCATCACCCCTTACTGGGGCCAGG
GAACACAGGTGACCGTGTCTAGCGGATCCGGTAGTGGTGGTGGGTCTGGGGGAGGGTCCGGAGGCGGCTC
TGGTGGTGGGTCATACCCTTACGACGTACCTGATTACGCGGGCTCATCTCTGTTCAAGGGCCCAAGAGAC
TATAATCCTATCTCATCAACGATCTGCCATCTCACAAACGAATCCGACGGACACACGACCTCTCTTTACG
GGATTGGTTTCGGCCCTTTTATCATAACTAATAAACATCTTTTCCGCCGGAACAACGGAACTTTGCTTGT
CCAGTCACTTCATGGCGTATTTAAAGTGAAGAATACTACTACTTTGCAACAACATCTCATTGACGGCCGG
GACATGATTATTATAAGAATGCCGAAGGATTTTCCACCTTTCCCCCAAAAACTTAAGTTTCGGGAGCCAC
AACGAGAGGAACGAATATGCCTGGTAACAACAAATTTTCAAACTAAATCTATGTCTTCAATGGTGAGTGA
CACATCTTGTACATTTCCCTCTAGTGACGGGATTTTCTGGAAGCATTGGATACAGACTAAGGACGGGCAG
TGCGGAAATCCACTCGTGTCCACACGCGATGGATTCATTGTCGGGATTCATAGTGCTTCTAACTTCACCA
ACACCAATAATTATTTTACTTCTGTGCCAAAAAACTTCATGGAGCTGCTTACTAGCCAAGAAGCCCAACA
GTGGGTGAGTGGGTGGCGCCTGAACGCCGACTCCGTCTTGTGGGGGGGTCACAAGGTCTTTATGGTATAA
TCTAGAGGGCCCTTCGAACAAAAACTCATCTCAGAAGAGGATCTGAATATGCATACCGGTCATCATCACC
ATCACCATTGAGTTTAAACCCGCTGATCAGCCTCGACTGTGCCTTCTAGTTGCCAGCCATCTGTTGTTTG
CCCCTCCCCCGTGCCTTCCTTGACCCTGGAAGGTGCCACTCCCACTGTCCTTTCCTAATAAAATGAGGAA
ATTGCATCGCATTGTCTGAGTAGGTGTCATTCTATTCTGGGGGGTGGGGTGGGGCAGGACAGCAAGGGGG
AGGATTGGGAAGACAATAGCAGGCATGCTGGGGATGCGGTGGGCTCTATGGCTTCTGAGGCGGAAAGAAC
CAGCTGGGGCTCTAGGGGGTATCCCC
[124 nt withheld, positions 5417-5540]
C
[91 nt withheld, positions 5542-5632]
A
[49 nt withheld, positions 5634-5682]
CCTTTGACGTTGGAGTCCACGTTCTTT
[37 nt withheld, positions 5710-5746]
ACCCTATCTCGGTCTATTCTTTTGATTTATAAGGGATTTTGCCGATTTCGGCCTATTGGTTAAAAAATGA
GCTGATTTAACAAAAATTTAACGCGAATTAATTCTGTGGAATGTGTGTCAGTTAGGGTGTGGAAAGTCCC
CAGGCTCCCCAGCAGGCAGAAGTATGCAAAGCATGCATCTCAATTAGTCAGCAACCAGGTGTGGAAAGTC
CCCAGGCTCCCCAGCAGGCAGAAGTATGCAAAGCATGCATCTCAATTAGTCAGCAACCATAGTCCCGCCC
CTAACTCCGCCCATCCCGCCCCTAACTCCGCCCAGTTCCGCCCATTCTCCGCCCCATGGCTGACTAATTT
TTTTTATTTATGCAGAGGCCGAGGCCGCCTCTGCCTCTGAGCTATTCC
